>Addgene plasmid #72983 | pBP-HexHis | depositor full sequence | sequence record 133831 | Full Sequence
ATCTAGAGACGCATAGGTCTCATAAATGCACCATCACCATCACCATAAGAGACCCATGCCGTCTCATTAG
CTGCAGTCCGGCAAAAAAGGGCAAGGTGTCACCACCCTGCCCTTTTTCTTTAAAACCGAAAAGATTACTT
CGCGTTATGCAGGCTTCCTCGCTCACTGACTCGCTGCGCTCGGTCGTTCGGCTGCGGCGAGCGGTATCAG
CTCACTCAAAGGCGGTAATACGGTTATCCACAGAATCAGGGGATAACGCAGGAAAGAACATGTGAGCAAA
AGGCCAGCAAAAGGCCAGGAACCGTAAAAAGGCCGCGTTGCTGGCGTTTTTCCACAGGCTCCGCCCCCCT
GACGAGCATCACAAAAATCGACGCTCAAGTCAGAGGTGGCGAAACCCGACAGGACTATAAAGATACCAGG
CGTTTCCCCCTGGAAGCTCCCTCGTGCGCTCTCCTGTTCCGACCCTGCCGCTTACCGGATACCTGTCCGC
CTTTCTCCCTTCGGGAAGCGTGGCGCTTTCTCATAGCTCACGCTGTAGGTATCTCAGTTCGGTGTAGGTC
GTTCGCTCCAAGCTGGGCTGTGTGCACGAACCCCCCGTTCAGCCCGACCGCTGCGCCTTATCCGGTAACT
ATCGTCTTGAGTCCAACCCGGTAAGACACGACTTATCGCCACTGGCAGCAGCCACTGGTAACAGGATTAG
CAGAGCGAGGTATGTAGGCGGTGCTACAGAGTTCTTGAAGTGGTGGCCTAACTACGGCTACACTAGAAGA
ACAGTATTTGGTATCTGCGCTCTGCTGAAGCCAGTTACCTTCGGAAAAAGAGTTGGTAGCTCTTGATCCG
GCAAACAAACCACCGCTGGTAGCGGTGGTTTTTTTGTTTGCAAGCAGCAGATTACGCGCAGAAAAAAAGG
ATCTCAAGAAGATCCTTTGATCTTTTCTACGGGGTCTGACGCTCAGTGGAACGAAAACTCACGTTAAGGG
ATTTTGGTCATGAGATTATCAAAAAGGATCTTCACCTAGATCCTTTTAAATTAAAAATGAAGTTTTAAAT
CAATCTAAAGTATATATGAGTAAACTTGGTCTGACAGCTCGAGGCTTGGATTCTCACCAATAAAAAACGC
CCGGCGGCAACCGAGCGTTCTGAACAAATCCAGATGGAGTTCTGAGGTCATTACTGGATCTATCAACAGG
AGTCCAAGCGAGCTCGATATCAAATTACGCCCCGCCCTGCCACTCATCGCAGTACTGTTGTAATTCATTA
AGCATTCTGCCGACATGGAAGCCATCACAAACGGCATGATGAACCTGAATCGCCAGCGGCATCAGCACCT
TGTCGCCTTGCGTATAATATTTGCCCATGGTGAAAACGGGGGCGAAGAAGTTGTCCATATTGGCCACGTT
TAAATCAAAACTGGTGAAACTCACCCAGGGATTGGCTGACACGAAAAACATATTCTCAATAAACCCTTTA
GGGAAATAGGCCAGGTTTTCACCGTAACACGCCACATCTTGCGAATATATGTGTAGAAACTGCCGGAAAT
CGTCGTGGTATTCACTCCAGAGCGATGAAAACGTTTCAGTTTGCTCATGGAAAACGGTGTAACAAGGGTG
AACACTATCCCATATCACCAGCTCACCGTCTTTCATTGCCATACGAAATTCCGGATGAGCATTCATCAGG
CGGGCAAGAATGTGAATAAAGGCCGGATAAAACTTGTGCTTATTTTTCTTTACGGTCTTTAAAAAGGCCG
TAATATCCAGCTGAACGGTCTGGTTATAGGTACATTGAGCAACTGACTGAAATGCCTCAAAATGTTCTTT
ACGATGCCATTGGGATATATCAACGGTGGTATATCCAGTGATTTTTTTCTCCATTTTAGCTTCCTTAGCT
CCTGAAAATCTCGATAACTCAAAAAATACGCCCGGTAGTGATCTTATTTCATTATGGTGAAAGTTGGAAC
CTCTTACGTGCCCGATCAACTCGAGTGCCACCTGACGTCTAAGAAACCATTATTATCATGACATTAACCT
ATAAAAATAGGCGTATCACGAGGCAGAATTTCAGATAAAAAAAATCCTTAGCTTTCGCTAAGGATGATTT
CTGGAATTCGCGGCCGCTTCTAGA
Features (pLannotate 1.2.2; 8 found; start..end, strand, type, name):
     29..46      +  CDS            6xHis: 6xHis affinity tag
     77..134     +  terminator     his operon terminator: This putative transcriptin terminator from the E. coli his operon has a 2-bp deletion introduced during synthesis. Its efficiency has not been determined.
    329..917     -  rep_origin     ori: high-copy-number ColE1/pMB1/pBR322/pUC origin of replication
   1100..1194    -  terminator     lambda t0 terminator: transcription terminator from phage lambda
   1218..1874    -  CDS            cat: CAT_ECOLX - Experimental evidence at protein level: Swiss-Prot protein existence level 1. This enzyme is an effector of chloramphenicol resistance in bacteria. From Escherichia coli. This protein is used as a marker in many commonly used cloning vectors, such as pACYC184.
   1875..1972    -  promoter       cat promoter: promoter of the E. coli cat gene encoding chloramphenicol acetyltransferase
   2058..2101    -  terminator     bacterial terminator: putative bacterial transcription terminator
   2104..2123    +  misc_feature   BioBrick prefix: BioBrick prefix for parts that start with "ATG"
