[The description below was written by a language model from this plasmid's Addgene catalogue record and pLannotate feature annotations shown in this document.]
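Description:
pBP-HexHis is a small "bioparts"-level plasmid from the EcoFlex MoClo kit, a Golden Gate–style modular cloning system for E. coli synthetic biology. It is built on the iGEM pSB1C3 backbone and serves as a storage vector for a single standardised part rather than as an expression construct. The plasmid replicates at high copy from a ColE1/pUC-type origin. It is selected with chloramphenicol through a cat (chloramphenicol acetyltransferase) gene driven by its native promoter and followed by the lambda t0 terminator. The cat coding sequence carries a silent C435G nucleotide change that removes an internal BsmBI site. This domestication step keeps the backbone compatible with the Type IIS restriction enzymes used in hierarchical assembly.

The payload is a synthetic hexahistidine (6xHis) coding segment intended as an N-terminal tag. It is defined by a 5' TAAA and a 3' CATA fusion site, the overhangs that set its position and orientation when parts are ligated together. In an assembly it is presumably placed upstream of an open reading frame, so that the resulting protein carries a His tag for immobilised metal affinity purification or detection. The exact junction partners are not given in the record. The annotated features show the tag flanked by pSB1C3 backbone elements, namely a BioBrick prefix remnant, the his operon terminator and a further putative bacterial terminator, which insulate the cloning region from read-through transcription. No promoter or ribosome binding site for the tag is annotated, consistent with its role as a component to be combined with other kit parts. The recorded sequence length equals the listed backbone size, which reflects how short the insert is.
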