Addgene plasmid #72983: pBP-HexHis
Purpose: Hexahistidine N-terminal tag (5' TAAA/3' CATA fusion)
Depositing lab: Paul Freemont. Depositing organization: Imperial College London. Publication: EcoFlex: A Multifunctional MoClo Kit for E. coli Synthetic Biology. Moore SJ, Lai HE, Kelwick RJ, Chee SM, Bell DJ, Polizzi KM, Freemont PS. ACS Synth Biol. 2016 May 2. 10.1021/acssynbio.6b00031 PubMed 27096716.
Backbone
  Vector backbone: pSB1C3
  Backbone manufacturer: iGEM
  Backbone size w/o insert (bp): 2124
  Vector type: Synthetic Biology
Growth in bacteria
  Bacterial resistance: Chloramphenicol, 25 μg/mL
  Growth temperature: 37°C
  Growth strain: JM109
  Copy number: High Copy
Gene/Insert
  Gene/Insert name: Polyhistidine (HHHHHH) N-terminal tag
  Species: Synthetic
  Mutation: CAT gene - C435G (nucleotide) - silent mutagenesis to remove BsmBI site
  Cloning method: Restriction Enzyme; 5′ cloning site Unknown (unknown if destroyed); 3′ cloning site Unknown (unknown if destroyed)
  Sequencing primers: 5′ VF2 (5' tgccacctgacgtctaagaa 3'); 3′ VR (5' attaccgcctttgagtgagc 3')
Terms and licenses: Academic/Nonprofit Terms; Industry Terms: Not Available to Industry
How to cite: pBP-HexHis was a gift from Paul Freemont (Addgene plasmid # 72983 ; http://n2t.net/addgene:72983 ; RRID:Addgene_72983)
