>Addgene plasmid #72983 | pBP-HexHis | depositor partial sequence | sequence record 133832 | Sequence of HexHis tag between BsaI sites. Full sequence provided
GGTCTCATAAATGCACCATCACCATCACCATAAGAGACC
