>Addgene plasmid #72983 | pBP-HexHis | addgene partial sequence | sequence record 140716 | RNAde-BB-1F 5'-tgccacctgacgtctaagaa-3'
ATAGGCGTATCACGAGGCAGAATTTCAGATAAAAAAAATCCTTAGCTTTCGCTAAGGATGATTTCTGGAA
TTCGCGGCCGCTTCTAGAATCTAGAGACGCATAGGTCTCATAAATGCACCATCACCATCACCATAAGAGA
CCCATGCCGTCTCATTAGCTGCAGTCCGGCAAAAAAGGGCAAGGTGTCACCACCCTGCCCTTTTTCTTTA
AAACCGAAAAGATTACTTCGCGTTATGCAGGCTTCCTCGCTCACTGACTCGCTGCGCTCGGTCGTTCGGC
TGCGGCGAGCGGTATCAGCTCACTCAAAGGCGGTAATACGGTTATCCACAGAATCAGGGGATAACGCAGG
AAAGAACATGTGAGCAAAAGGCCAGCAAAAGGCCAGGAACCGTAAAAAGGCCGCGTTGCTGGCGTTTTTC
CACAGGCTCCGCCCCCCTGACGAGCATCACAAAAATCGACGCTCAAGTCAGAGGTGGCGAAACCCGACAG
GACTATAAAGATACCAGGCGTTTCCCCCTGGAAGCTCCCTCGTGCGCTCTCCTGTTCCGACCCTGCCGCT
TACCGGATACCTGTCCGCCTTTCTCCCTTCGGGAAGCGTGGCGCTTTCTCATAGCTCACGCTGTAGGTAT
CTCAGTTCGGTGTAGGTCGTTCGCTCCAAGCTGGGCTGTGTGCACGAACCCCCCGTTCAGCCCGACCGCT
GCGCCTTATCCGGTAACTATCGTCTTGAGTCCAACCCGGTAAGACACGACTTATCGCCACTGGCAGCAGC
CACTGGTAACAGGATTAGCAGAGCGAGGTATGTAGGCGGTGCTACAGAGTTCTTGAAGTGGTGGCCTAAC
TACGGCTACACTAGA
