>Addgene plasmid #72983 | pBP-HexHis | addgene partial sequence | sequence record 141392 | RNAde-BB-2R 5'-attaccgcctttgagtgagc -3'
AGCGAGGAAGCCTGCATAACGCGAAGTAATCTTTTCGGTTTTAAAGAAAAAGGGCAGGGTGGTGACACCT
TGCCCTTTTTTGCCGGACTGCAGCTAATGAGACGGCATGGGTCTCTTATGGTGATGGTGATGGTGCATTT
ATGAGACCTATGCGTCTCTAGATTCTAGAAGCGGCCGCGAATTCCAGAAATCATCCTTAGCGAAAGCTAA
GGATTTTTTTTATCTGAAATTCTGCCTCGTGATACGCCTATTTTTATAGGTTAATGTCATGATAATAATG
GTTTCTTAGACGTCAGGTGGCACTCGAGTTGATCGGGCACGTAAGAGGTTCCAACTTTCACCATAATGAA
ATAAGATCACTACCGGGCGTATTTTTTGAGTTATCGAGATTTTCAGGAGCTAAGGAAGCTAAAATGGAGA
AAAAAATCACTGGATATACCACCGTTGATATATCCCAATGGCATCGTAAAGAACATTTTGAGGCATTTCA
GTCAGTTGCTCAATGTACCTATAACCAGACCGTTCAGCTGGATATTACGGCCTTTTTAAAGACCGTAAAG
AAAAATAAGCACAAGTTTTATCCGGCCTTTATTCACATTCTTGCCCGCCTGATGAATGCTCATCCGGAAT
TTCGTATGGCAATGAAAGACGGTGAGCTGGTGATATGGGATAGTGTTCACCCTTGTTACACCGTTTTCCA
TGAGCAAACTGAAACGTTTTCATCGCTCTGGAGTGAATACCACGACGATTTCCGGCAGTTTCTACACATA
TATTCGCAAGATGTGGCGTGTTACGGTGAAAACCTGGCCTATTTCCCTAAAGGGTTTATTGAGA
